Addgene plasmid #114702: pTK660
Purpose: Express NuMA(1-705)4A-RFP-Nano from Rosa 26 locus
Depositing lab: Tomomi Kiyomitsu. Depositing organization: Nagoya University. Publication: Dynein-Dynactin-NuMA clusters generate cortical spindle-pulling forces as a multi-arm ensemble. Okumura M, Natsume T, Kanemaki MT, Kiyomitsu T. Elife. 2018 May 31;7. pii: 36559. doi: 10.7554/eLife.36559. PubMed 29848445.
Backbone
  Vector backbone: pMK247_addgene#105926
  Selectable markers: Hygromycin
Growth in bacteria
  Bacterial resistance: Ampicillin, 100 μg/mL
  Growth temperature: 37°C
  Growth strain: DH5alpha
  Copy number: Unknown
Gene/Insert
  Gene/Insert name: NuMA(1-705)4A-RFP-Nano
Terms and licenses: Academic/Nonprofit Terms; Industry Terms: Not Available to Industry
How to cite: pTK660 was a gift from Tomomi Kiyomitsu (Addgene plasmid # 114702 ; http://n2t.net/addgene:114702 ; RRID:Addgene_114702)
