[The description below was written by a language model from this plasmid's Addgene catalogue record and pLannotate feature annotations shown in this document.]
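Description:
pTK660 is a mammalian knock-in donor plasmid, built on the pMK247 backbone, for expressing a NuMA(1-705)4A-RFP-Nano fusion from the Rosa26 safe-harbour locus. In bacteria it is maintained through a high-copy ColE1/pUC-type origin and ampicillin resistance (AmpR with its own promoter). It also carries an f1 origin, lacZα/lac promoter remnants and flanking T7 and T3 promoters typical of a pBluescript-style cloning vector. The feature table leaves unannotated stretches between these bacterial elements and the mammalian cassettes. These plausibly correspond to the Rosa26 homology arms implied by the stated purpose, but the record does not label them or give the species of the locus.

The payload is an all-in-one doxycycline-inducible system. On the reverse strand, a human PGK promoter drives the Tet-On 3G transactivator, terminated by an SV40 poly(A) signal. A synthetic poly(A) signal and a transcriptional pause site insulate the adjacent forward-oriented TRE3GS promoter, which Tet-On 3G activates in the presence of doxycycline. This promoter controls a fragment of human NUMA1 fused in frame to the red fluorescent protein TagRFP-T and an SspB-derived domain, followed by an SV40 poly(A). The SspB domain corresponds to the "Nano" module, generally used as the binding partner in iLID light-inducible dimerisation systems. The "4A" designation implies four alanine substitutions, though the record does not specify their positions. A second hPGK promoter drives hygromycin resistance with a bGH poly(A) for selecting integrated clones.

The associated publication concerns cortical spindle-pulling forces generated by dynein-dynactin-NuMA clusters. The construct therefore appears intended to generate stable cell lines with inducible, fluorescently trackable expression of a mutant N-terminal NuMA fragment that can be recruited to defined sites.
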