Features (pLannotate 1.2.2; 29 found; start..end, strand, type, name):
     30..458     -  rep_origin     f1 ori (sequence partly withheld): f1 bacteriophage origin of replication; arrow indicates direction of (+) strand synthesis
    463..618     -  CDS            lacZα (fragment): LacZα fragment of β-galactosidase; lacZ fragment
    626..644     +  promoter       T7 promoter: promoter for bacteriophage T7 RNA polymerase
   1172..1253    -  polyA_signal   SV40 poly(A) signal: SV40 polyadenylation signal
   1276..1359    -  CDS            large T antigen (fragment): large T antigen from SV40 (simian virus 40)
   1370..2116    -  CDS            Tet-On® 3G: modified rtTA protein that binds tightly to promoters containing the tet operator in the presence of doxycycline
   2135..2645    -  promoter       hPGK promoter: human phosphoglycerate kinase 1 promoter
   2665..2713    +  polyA_signal   poly(A) signal: synthetic polyadenylation signal
   2727..2818    +  misc_feature   pause site: RNA polymerase II transcriptional pause signal from the human α2 globin gene
   2822..3189    +  promoter       TRE3GS promoter: 3rd-generation Tet-responsive promoter that can be activated by binding of Tet-On® 3G, modified to eliminate binding sites for endogenous mammalian transcription factors
   3216..5300    +  CDS            NUMA1 (fragment): NUMA1_HUMAN - Also known as NMP22 From Homo sapiens (Human).
   5367..6098    +  CDS            TagRFP-T: TagRFP-T is a basic (constitutively fluorescent) red fluorescent protein published in 2008, derived from Entacmaea quadricolor. It has low acid sensitivity.
   6099..6130    +  misc_feature   MCS (fragment): multiple cloning site
   6174..6503    +  CDS            sspB (fragment): SSPB_HAEIN - Experimental evidence at protein level: Swiss-Prot protein existence level 1. Also stimulates degradation of the N-terminus of RseA (residues 1-108, alone or in complex with sigma-E) by ClpX-ClpP in a non-ssrA-mediated fashion. From Haemophilus influenzae (strain ATCC 51907 / DSM 11121 / KW20 / Rd).
   6547..6630    +  CDS            large T antigen (fragment): large T antigen from SV40 (simian virus 40)
   6653..6734    +  polyA_signal   SV40 poly(A) signal: SV40 polyadenylation signal
   6756..7266    +  promoter       hPGK promoter: human phosphoglycerate kinase 1 promoter
   7302..8322    +  CDS            HygR (fragment): aminoglycoside phosphotransferase from E. coli; aph(4)-Ia; confers resistance to hygromycin
   8340..8618    +  CDS            yokD (fragment): YOKD_BACSU - Experimental evidence at protein level: Swiss-Prot protein existence level 1. May contribute to antibiotic resistance. From Bacillus subtilis (strain 168).
   8638..8862    +  polyA_signal   bGH poly(A) signal: bovine growth hormone polyadenylation signal
   8866..8887    +  promoter       SV40 promoter (fragment): SV40 enhancer and early promoter
   9963..9981    -  promoter       T3 promoter: promoter for bacteriophage T3 RNA polymerase
  10024..10046   -  protein_bind   lac operator (fragment): The lac repressor binds to the lac operator to inhibit transcription in E. coli. This inhibition can be relieved by adding lactose or isopropyl-β-D-thiogalactopyranoside (IPTG). lac repressor encoded by lacI
  10050..10080   -  promoter       lac promoter: promoter for the E. coli lac operon
  10095..10116   -  protein_bind   CAP binding site: CAP binding activates transcription in the presence of cAMP. E. coli catabolite activator protein
  10129..10221   -  CDS            lacI (fragment): lac repressor; lacI; The lac repressor binds to the lac operator to inhibit transcription in E. coli. This inhibition can be relieved by adding lactose or isopropyl-β-D-thiogalactopyranoside (IPTG).
  10404..10992   -  rep_origin     ori: high-copy-number ColE1/pMB1/pBR322/pUC origin of replication
  11163..12023   -  CDS            AmpR: β-lactamase; bla; confers resistance to ampicillin, carbenicillin, and related antibiotics
  12024..12128   -  promoter       AmpR promoter: bla
>Addgene plasmid #114702 | pTK660 | addgene full sequence | sequence record 225135 | Addgene NGS Result
CTAAATTGTAAGCGTTAATATTTTGTTAAAATTCGCGTTAAATTTTTGTTAAATCAGCTCATTTTTTAAC
CAATAGGCCGAAATCGGCAAAATCCCTTATAAATCAAAAGAATAGACCGAGATAGGGT
[37 nt withheld, positions 129-165]
AAAGAACGTGGACTCCAACGTCAAAGG
[49 nt withheld, positions 193-241]
T
[91 nt withheld, positions 243-333]
G
[124 nt withheld, positions 335-458]
CCCATTCGCCATTCAGGCTGCGCAACTGTTGGGAAGGGCGATCGGTGCGGGCCTCTTCGCTATTACGCCA
GCTGGCGAAAGGGGGATGTGCTGCAAGGCGATTAAGTTGGGTAACGCCAGGGTTTTCCCAGTCACGACGT
TGTAAAACGACGGCCAGTGAGCGCGCGTAATACGACTCACTATAGGGCGAATTGGAGCTCGGAACTCTGG
TGGGAGGGGAGGGTCAGTGAAATTGGCTCTGGCGCGGGCGTCCTCCCACCCTCCCCTTCCTTCGGGGGAG
TCGGTTTACCCGCCGCCTGCTTGTCTTCGACACCTGATTGGCTGTCGAAGCTGTGGGACCGGGCCCTTGC
TACTGGCTCGAGTCTCACATGAGCGAAACCACTGCGCGGGGCGCGGGGGTGGCGGGGAGGCGGGCGTTGG
TACGGTCCTCCCCGAGGCCGAGCGCCGCAGTGTCTGGCCCCGCGCCCCTGCGCAACGTGGCAGGAAGCGC
GCGCTGGAGGCGGGGGCGGGCTGCCGGCCGAGACTTCTGGATGGCGGCGGCCGCGGCTCCGCCCCGGGTT
CCCACCGCCTGAAGGGCGAGACAAGCCCGACCTGCTACAGGCACTCGTGGGGGTGGGGGAGGAGCGGGGG
TCGGTCCGGCTGGTTTGTGGGTGGGAGGCGCTTGTTCTCCAAAAACCGGCGCGAAGCTGAGTCAGTGAGC
GAGGAAGCTCGGGGCAGTGAAAAAAATGCTTTATTTGTGAAATTTGTGATGCTATTGCTTTATTTGTAAC
CATTATAAGCTGCAATAAACAAGTTAACAACAACAATTGCATTCATTTTATGTTTCAGGTTCAGGGGGAG
GTGTGGGAGGTTTTTTAAAGCAAGTAAAACCTCTACAAATGTGGTATGGCTGATTATGATCCTCTGGAGA
TTTACCCGGGGAGCATGTCAAGGTCAAAATCGTCAAGAGCGTCAGCAGGCAGCATATCAAGGTCAAAGTC
GTCAAGGGCATCGGCTGGGAGCATGTCTAAGTCAAAATCGTCAAGGGCGTCGGTCGGCCCGCCGCTTTCG
CACTTTAGCTGTTTCTCCAGGCCACATATGATTAGTTCCAGGCCGAAAAGGAAGGCAGGTTCGGCTCCCT
GCCGGTCGAACAGCTCAATTGCTTGTTTCAGAAGTGGGGGCATAGAATCGGTGGTAGGTGTCTCTCTTTC
CTCTTTTGCTACTTGATGCTCCTGTTCCTCCAATACGCAGCCCAGTGTAAAGTGGCCCACGGCGGACAGA
GCGTACAGTGCGTTCTCCAGGGAGAAGCCTTGCTGACACAGGAACGCGAGCTGATTTTCCAGGGTTTCGT
ACTGTTTCTCTGTTGGGCGGGTGCCGAGATGCACTTTAGCCCCGTCGCGATGTGAGAGGAGAGCACAGCG
GTATGACTTGGCGTTGTTCCGCAGAAAGTCTTGCCATGACTCGCCTTCCAGGGGGCAGGAGTGGGTATGA
TGCCTGTCCAGCATCTCGATTGGCAGGGCATCGAGCAGGGCCCGCTTGTTCTTCACGTGCCAGTACAGGG
TAGGCTGCTCAACTCCCAGCTTTTGAGCGAGTTTCCTTGTCGTCAGGCCTTCGATACCGACTCCATTGAG
TAATTCCAGAGCAGAGTTTATGACTTTGCTCTTGTCCAGTCTAGACATGGTAATTCGATGATCCCCCTGG
GGAGAGAGGTCGGTGATTCGGTCAACGAGGGAGCCGACTGCCGACGTGCGCTCCGGAGGCTTGCAGAATG
CGGAACACCGCGCGGGCAGGAACAGGGCCCACACTACCGCCCCACACCCCGCCTCCCGCACCGCCCCTTC
CCGGCCGCTGCTCTCGGCGCGCCCTGCTGAGCAGCCGCTATTGGCCACAGCCCATCGCGGTCGGCGCGCT
GCCATTGCTCCCTGGCGCTGTCCGTCTGCGAGGGTACTAGTGAGACGTGCGGCTTCCGTTTGTCACGTCC
GGCACGCCGCGAACCGCAAGGAACCTTCCCGACTTAGGGGCGGAGCAGGAAGCGTCGCCGGGGGGCCCAC
AAGGGTAGCGGCGAAGATCCGGGTGACGCTGCGAACGGACGTGAAGAATGTGCGAGACCCAGGGTCGGCG
CCGCTGCGTTTCCCGGAACCACGCCCAGAGCAGCCGCGTCCCTGCGCAAACCCAGGGCTGCCTTGGAAAA
GGCGCAACCCCAACCCCGTGGAATTATCACCTCGAGAATAAAATATCTTTATTTTCATTACATCTGTGTG
TTGGTTTTTTGTGTGAATCGATAGTACTAACATACGCTCTCCATCAAAACAAAACGAAACAAAACAAACT
AGCAAAATAGGCTGTCCCCAGTGCAAGTGCAGGTGCCAGAACATTTCTCTCTCGAGTTTACTCCCTATCA
GTGATAGAGAACGTATGAAGAGTTTACTCCCTATCAGTGATAGAGAACGTATGCAGACTTTACTCCCTAT
CAGTGATAGAGAACGTATAAGGAGTTTACTCCCTATCAGTGATAGAGAACGTATGACCAGTTTACTCCCT
ATCAGTGATAGAGAACGTATCTACAGTTTACTCCCTATCAGTGATAGAGAACGTATATCCAGTTTACTCC
CTATCAGTGATAGAGAACGTATAAGCTTTGCTTATGTAAACCAGGGCGCCTATAAAAGAGTGCTGATTTT
TTGAGTAAACTTCAATTCCACAACACTTTTGTCTTATACCAACTTTCCGTACCACTTCCTACCCTCGTAA
AGAATTCGCGGCCGCACGCGTGCCACCATGACACTCCACGCCACCCGGGGGGCTGCACTCCTCTCTTGGG
TGAACAGTCTACACGTGGCTGACCCTGTGGAGGCTGTGCTGCAGCTCCAGGACTGCAGCATCTTCATCAA
GATCATTGACAGAATCCATGGCACTGAAGAGGGACAGCAAATCTTGAAGCAGCCGGTGTCAGAGAGACTG
GACTTTGTGTGCAGTTTTCTGCAGAAAAATCGAAAACATCCCTCTTCCCCAGAATGCCTGGTATCTGCAC
AGAAGGTGCTAGAGGGATCAGAGCTGGAACTGGCGAAGATGACCATGCTGCTCTTATACCACTCTACCAT
GAGCTCCAAAAGTCCCAGGGACTGGGAACAGTTTGAATATAAAATTCAGGCTGAGTTGGCTGTCATTCTT
AAATTTGTGCTGGACCATGAGGACGGGCTAAACCTTAATGAGGACCTAGAGAACTTCCTACAGAAAGCTC
CTGTGCCTTCTACCTGTTCTAGCACATTCCCTGAAGAGCTCTCCCCACCTAGCCACCAGGCCAAGAGGGA
GATTCGCTTCCTAGAGCTACAGAAGGTTGCCTCCTCTTCCAGTGGGAACAACTTTCTCTCAGGTTCTCCA
GCTTCTCCCATGGGTGATATCCTGCAGACCCCACAGTTCCAGATGAGACGGCTGAAGAAGCAGCTTGCTG
ATGAGAGAAGTAATAGGGATGAGCTGGAGCTGGAGCTAGCTGAGAACCGCAAGCTCCTCACCGAGAAGGA
TGCACAGATAGCCATGATGCAGCAGCGCATTGACCGCCTAGCCCTGCTGAATGAGAAGCAGGCGGCCAGC
CCACTGGAGCCCAAGGAGCTTGAGGAGCTGCGTGACAAGAATGAGAGCCTTACCATGCGGCTGCATGAAA
CCCTGAAGCAGTGCCAGGACCTGAAGACAGAGAAGAGCCAGATGGATCGCAAAATCAACCAGCTTTCGGA
GGAGAATGGAGACCTTTCCTTTAAGCTGCGGGAGTTTGCCAGTCATCTGCAGCAGCTACAGGATGCCCTC
AATGAGCTGACGGAGGAGCACAGCAAGGCCACTCAGGAGTGGCTAGAGAAGCAGGCCCAGCTGGAGAAGG
AGCTCAGCGCAGCCCTGCAGGACAAGAAATGCCTTGAAGAGAAGAACGAAATCCTTCAGGGAAAACTTTC
ACAGCTGGAAGAACACTTGTCCCAGCTGCAGGATAACCCACCCCAGGAGAAGGGCGAGGTGCTGGGTGAT
GTCGCGCAGCTGGCAACCGCGAAGCAAGCGGCAGCCACTCTTGCTGCAAACAACACACAGCTCCAAGCCA
GGGTAGAGATGCTGGAGACTGAGCGAGGCCAGCAGGAAGCCAAGCTGCTTGCTGAGCGGGGCCACTTCGA
AGAAGAAAAGCAGCAGCTGTCTAGCCTGATCACTGACCTGCAGAGCTCCATCTCCAACCTCAGCCAGGCC
AAGGAAGAGCTGGAGCAGGCCTCCCAGGCTCATGGGGCCCGGTTGACTGCCCAGGTGGCCTCTCTGACCT
CTGAGCTCACCACACTCAATGCCACCATCCAGCAACAGGATCAAGAACTGGCTGGCCTGAAGCAGCAGGC
CAAAGAGAAGCAGGCCCAGCTAGCACAGACCCTCCAACAGCAAGAACAGGCCTCCCAGGGCCTCCGCCAC
CAGGTGGAGCAGCTAAGCAGTAGCCTGAAGCAGAAGGAGCAGCAGTTGAAGGAGGTAGCGGAGAAGCAGG
AGGCAACTAGGCAGGACCATGCCCAGCAACTGGCCACTGCTGCAGAGGAGCGAGAGGCCTCCTTAAGGGA
GCGGGATGCGGCTCTCAAGCAGCTGGAGGCACTGGAGAAGGAGAAGGCTGCCAAGCTGGAGATTCTGCAG
CAGCAACTTCAGGTGGCTAATGAAGCCCGGGACAGTGCCCAGACCTCAGTGACACAGGCCCAGCGGGAGA
AGGCAGAGCTGAGCCGGAAGGTGGAGGAACTCCAGGCCTGTGTTGAGACAGCCCGCCAGGAACAGCATGA
GGCCCAGGCCCAGGTTGCAGAGCTAGAGTTGCAGCTGCGGTCTGAGCAGCAAAAAGCAACTGAGAAAGAA
AGGGTGGCCCAGGAGAAGGACCAGCTCCAGGAGCAGCTCCAGGGAGGTGGATCTACGCGTGGAGGTGGAT
CTGCCACCATGGTGTCTAAGGGCGAAGAGCTGATTAAGGAGAACATGCACATGAAGCTGTACATGGAGGG
CACCGTGAACAACCACCACTTCAAGTGCACATCCGAGGGCGAAGGCAAGCCCTACGAGGGCACCCAGACC
ATGAGAATCAAGGTGGTCGAGGGCGGCCCTCTCCCCTTCGCCTTCGACATCCTGGCTACCAGCTTCATGT
ACGGCAGCAGAACCTTCATCAACCACACCCAGGGCATCCCCGACTTCTTTAAGCAGTCCTTCCCTGAGGG
CTTCACATGGGAGAGAGTCACCACATACGAAGACGGGGGCGTGCTGACCGCTACCCAGGACACCAGCCTC
CAGGACGGCTGCCTCATCTACAACGTCAAGATCAGAGGGGTGAACTTCCCATCCAACGGCCCTGTGATGC
AGAAGAAAACACTCGGCTGGGAGGCCAACACCGAGATGCTGTACCCCGCTGACGGCGGCCTGGAAGGCAG
AACCGACATGGCCCTGAAGCTCGTGGGCGGGGGCCACCTGATCTGCAACTTCAAGACCACATACAGATCC
AAGAAACCCGCTAAGAACCTCAAGATGCCCGGCGTCTACTATGTGGACCACAGACTGGAAAGAATCAAGG
AGGCCGACAAAGAGACCTACGTCGAGCAGCACGAGGTGGCTGTGGCCAGATACTGCGACCTCCCTAGCAA
ACTGGGGCACAAACTTAATGGCATGGACGAGCTGTACAAGTCCGGACTCAGATCTCGAGCTCAAGCTTCG
AACGAATTCGGCATTGATCTGAGCGGCCTGACCCTGCAGGAATTCAGCTCCCCGAAACGCCCTAAGCTGC
TGCGTGAATATTACGATTGGCTGGTTGATAACAGCTTTACCCCATATCTGGTGGTGGATGCCACATACCT
GGGCGTGAACGTGCCCGTGGAGTATGTGAAAGACGGTCAGATCGTGCTGAATCTGTCTGCAAGTGCGACC
GGCAACCTGCAACTGACAAATGATTTTATCCAGTTCAACGCCCGCTTTAAGGGCGTGTCTCGTGAACTGT
ATATCCCGATGGGTGCCGCTCTGGCCATTTACGCTCGCGAGAACGGCGATGGTGTGATGTTCGAACCAGA
AGAAATCTATGACGAGCTGAATATTGGTTAAACCGGTGGATCCAGATCTCTGCAGCATATGTCTAGAGGA
TCATAATCAGCCATACCACATTTGTAGAGGTTTTACTTGCTTTAAAAAACCTCCCACACCTCCCCCTGAA
CCTGAAACATAAAATGAATGCAATTGTTGTTGTTAACTTGTTTATTGCAGCTTATAATGGTTACAAATAA
AGCAATAGCATCACAAATTTCACAAATAAAGCATTTTTTTCACTGCCGACGTCAGGTGGCACTTTTCGGG
GTTGGGGTTGCGCCTTTTCCAAGGCAGCCCTGGGTTTGCGCAGGGACGCGGCTGCTCTGGGCGTGGTTCC
GGGAAACGCAGCGGCGCCGACCCTGGGTCTCGCACATTCTTCACGTCCGTTCGCAGCGTCACCCGGATCT
TCGCCGCTACCCTTGTGGGCCCCCCGGCGACGCTTCCTGCTCCGCCCCTAAGTCGGGAAGGTTCCTTGCG
GTTCGCGGCGTGCCGGACGTGACAAACGGAAGCCGCACGTCTCACTAGTACCCTCGCAGACGGACAGCGC
CAGGGAGCAATGGCAGCGCGCCGACCGCGATGGGCTGTGGCCAATAGCGGCTGCTCAGCAGGGCGCGCCG
AGAGCAGCGGCCGGGAAGGGGCGGTGCGGGAGGCGGGGTGTGGGGCGGTAGTGTGGGCCCTGTTCCTGCC
CGCGCGGTGTTCCGCATTCTGCAAGCCTCCGGAGCGCACGTCGGCAGTCGGCTCCCTCGTTGACCGAATC
ACCGACCTCTCTCCCCAGGGGGATCCACCGGAGCTTACCATGGATAGATCCGGAAAGCCTGAACTCACCG
CGACGTCTGTCGAGAAGTTTCTGATCGAAAAGTTCGACAGCGTCTCCGACCTGATGCAGCTCTCGGAGGG
CGAAGAATCTCGTGCTTTCAGCTTCGATGTAGGAGGGCGTGGATATGTCCTGCGGGTAAATAGCTGCGCC
GATGGTTTCTACAAAGATCGTTATGTTTATCGGCACTTTGCATCGGCCGCGCTCCCGATTCCGGAAGTGC
TTGACATTGGGGAATTCAGCGAGAGCCTGACCTATTGCATCTCCCGCCGTGCACAGGGTGTCACGTTGCA
AGACCTGCCTGAAACCGAACTGCCCGCTGTTCTGCAGCCGGTCGCGGAGGCCATGGATGCGATCGCTGCG
GCCGATCTTAGCCAGACGAGCGGGTTCGGCCCATTCGGACCGCAAGGAATCGGTCAATACACTACATGGC
GTGATTTCATATGCGCGATTGCTGATCCCCATGTGTATCACTGGCAAACTGTGATGGACGACACCGTCAG
TGCGTCCGTCGCGCAGGCTCTCGATGAGCTGATGCTTTGGGCCGAGGACTGCCCCGAAGTCCGGCACCTC
GTGCACGCGGATTTCGGCTCCAACAATGTCCTGACGGACAATGGCCGCATAACAGCGGTCATTGACTGGA
GCGAGGCGATGTTCGGGGATTCCCAATACGAGGTCGCCAACATCTTCTTCTGGAGGCCGTGGTTGGCTTG
TATGGAGCAGCAGACGCGCTACTTCGAGCGGAGGCATCCGGAGCTTGCAGGATCGCCGCGGCTCCGGGCG
TATATGCTCCGCATTGGTCTTGACCAACTCTATCAGAGCTTGGTTGACGGCAATTTCGATGATGCAGCTT
GGGCGCAGGGTCGATGCGACGCAATCGTCCGATCCGGAGCCGGGACTGTCGGGCGTACACAAATCGCCCG
CAGAAGCGCGGCCGTCTGGACCGATGGCTGTGTAGAAGTACTCGCCGATAGTGGAAACCGACGCCCCAGC
ACTCGTCCGAGGGCAAAGGAATAGAGTAGATGCCGACCGAACAAGAGCTGATTTCGAGAACGCCTCAGCC
AGCAACTCGCGCGAGCCTAGCAAGGCAAATGCGAGAGAACGGCCTTACGCTTGGTGGCACAGTTCTCGTC
CACAGTTCGCTAAGCTCGCTCGGCTGGGTCGCGGGAGGGCCGGTCGCAGTGATTCAGGCCCTTCTGGATT
GTGTTGGTCCCCAGGGCACGATTGTCATGCCCACGCACTCGGGTGATCTGACTGATCCCGCAGATTGGAG
ATCGCCGCCCGTGCCTGCCGATTGGGTGCAGATCTCTAGAGCTCGCTGATCAGCCTCGACTGTGCCTTCT
AGTTGCCAGCCATCTGTTGTTTGCCCCTCCCCCGTGCCTTCCTTGACCCTGGAAGGTGCCACTCCCACTG
TCCTTTCCTAATAAAATGAGGAAATTGCATCGCATTGTCTGAGTAGGTGTCATTCTATTCTGGGGGGTGG
GGTGGGGCAGGACAGCAAGGGGGAGGATTGGGAAGACAATAGCAGGCATGCTGGGGATGCGGTGGGCTCT
ATGGCTTCTGAGGCGGAAAGAACCAGCTGGGGCTCGATGAGGGAGCTGCGGTGGAGGAGGTGGAGAGAAG
GCCGCACCCTTCTGGGCAGGGGGAGGGGAGTGCCGCAATACCTTTATGGGAGTTCTCTGCTGCCTCCCGT
CTTGTAAGGACCGCCCTGGGCCTGGAAGAAGCCCTCCCTCCTTTCCTCCTCGCGTGATCTCGTCATCGCC
TCCATGTCGAGTCGCTTCTCGATTATGGGCGGGATTCTTTTGCCTAGGCTTAAGGGGCTAACTTGGTCCC
TGGGCGTTGCCCTGCAGGGGAGTGAGCAGCTGTAAGATTTGAGGGGCGACTCCGATTAGTTTATCTTCCC
ACGGACTAGAGTTGGTGTCGAGGTTATTGTAATAAGGGTGGGGTAGGGAAATGGAGCTTAGTCATTCACC
TGGGGCTGATTTTATGCAACGAGACTGCGGATTATCACTAATCATTTTTGGAGCATTTTTCTAGAGACAG
ACATAAAGCATGATCACCTGAGTTTTATACCATTTGAGACCCTTGCTGCACCACCAAAGTGTAGCATCAG
GTTAAATCTTAATAGAAAAATTTTAGCTTTTGCTTGAGAAACCAGTGCTTCCCTCCCTCACCCTCTCTCC
CCAGGCTCTCTACCCCTTTGCATCCCTACCAGGCATCTTAGCAACTCTCACTCATACTTGATCCCATTTT
CCATTTGTTGTACTTGCTCCTCCAGTATTCAGACATAGCACTAGCTTTCTCCCTCTCTTGATCTTGGGTA
GCCTGGTGTCTCGCGAAACCAGACAGATTGGTTCCACCACAAATTAAGGCTTGAGCTGGGGCTTGACTCT
TACCCAGCAGTGCTTTTATTCCTCCCTAGTTCACGTTCTTAAATGTTTATCTTGATTTTCATTTTATCCT
TTTTCCTTAGCTGGGATTCTGTCCCTGACCGTCTTCACAGTCCAGGTGATCTTGACTACTGCTTTACAGA
GAATTGGATCTGAGGTTAGGCAACATCTCCCTTTTTCTTCCTCTAAATACCTCTCATTTCTGTTCTTACC
AGTTAGTAACTGATCTCAGATGCCTGTGTGATAGCTGGTACCCAGCTTTTGTTCCCTTTAGTGAGGGTTA
ATTGCGCGCTTGGCGTAATCATGGTCATAGCTGTTTCCTGTGTGAAATTGTTATCCGCTCACAATTCCAC
ACAACATACGAGCCGGGAGCATAAAGTGTAAAGCCTGGGGTGCCTAATGAGTGAGCTAACTCACATTAAT
TGCGTTGCGCTCACTGCCCGCTTTCCAGTCGGGAAACCTGTCGTGCCAGCTGCATTAATGAATCGGCCAA
CGCGCGGGGAGAGGCGGTTTGCGTATTGGGCGCTCTTCCGCTTCCTCGCTCACTGACTCGCTGCGCTCGG
TCGTTCGGCTGCGGCGAGCGGTATCAGCTCACTCAAAGGCGGTAATACGGTTATCCACAGAATCAGGGGA
TAACGCAGGAAAGAACATGTGAGCAAAAGGCCAGCAAAAGGCCAGGAACCGTAAAAAGGCCGCGTTGCTG
GCGTTTTTCCATAGGCTCCGCCCCCCTGACGAGCATCACAAAAATCGACGCTCAAGTCAGAGGTGGCGAA
ACCCGACAGGACTATAAAGATACCAGGCGTTTCCCCCTGGAAGCTCCCTCGTGCGCTCTCCTGTTCCGAC
CCTGCCGCTTACCGGATACCTGTCCGCCTTTCTCCCTTCGGGAAGCGTGGCGCTTTCTCATAGCTCACGC
TGTAGGTATCTCAGTTCGGTGTAGGTCGTTCGCTCCAAGCTGGGCTGTGTGCACGAACCCCCCGTTCAGC
CCGACCGCTGCGCCTTATCCGGTAACTATCGTCTTGAGTCCAACCCGGTAAGACACGACTTATCGCCACT
GGCAGCAGCCACTGGTAACAGGATTAGCAGAGCGAGGTATGTAGGCGGTGCTACAGAGTTCTTGAAGTGG
TGGCCTAACTACGGCTACACTAGAAGAACAGTATTTGGTATCTGCGCTCTGCTGAAGCCAGTTACCTTCG
GAAAAAGAGTTGGTAGCTCTTGATCCGGCAAACAAACCACCGCTGGTAGCGGTGGTTTTTTTGTTTGCAA
GCAGCAGATTACGCGCAGAAAAAAAGGATCTCAAGAAGATCCTTTGATCTTTTCTACGGGGTCTGACGCT
CAGTGGAACGAAAACTCACGTTAAGGGATTTTGGTCATGAGATTATCAAAAAGGATCTTCACCTAGATCC
TTTTAAATTAAAAATGAAGTTTTAAATCAATCTAAAGTATATATGAGTAAACTTGGTCTGACAGTTACCA
ATGCTTAATCAGTGAGGCACCTATCTCAGCGATCTGTCTATTTCGTTCATCCATAGTTGCCTGACTCCCC
GTCGTGTAGATAACTACGATACGGGAGGGCTTACCATCTGGCCCCAGTGCTGCAATGATACCGCGAGACC
CACGCTCACCGGCTCCAGATTTATCAGCAATAAACCAGCCAGCCGGAAGGGCCGAGCGCAGAAGTGGTCC
TGCAACTTTATCCGCCTCCATCCAGTCTATTAATTGTTGCCGGGAAGCTAGAGTAAGTAGTTCGCCAGTT
AATAGTTTGCGCAACGTTGTTGCCATTGCTACAGGCATCGTGGTGTCACGCTCGTCGTTTGGTATGGCTT
CATTCAGCTCCGGTTCCCAACGATCAAGGCGAGTTACATGATCCCCCATGTTGTGCAAAAAAGCGGTTAG
CTCCTTCGGTCCTCCGATCGTTGTCAGAAGTAAGTTGGCCGCAGTGTTATCACTCATGGTTATGGCAGCA
CTGCATAATTCTCTTACTGTCATGCCATCCGTAAGATGCTTTTCTGTGACTGGTGAGTACTCAACCAAGT
CATTCTGAGAATAGTGTATGCGGCGACCGAGTTGCTCTTGCCCGGCGTCAATACGGGATAATACCGCGCC
ACATAGCAGAACTTTAAAAGTGCTCATCATTGGAAAACGTTCTTCGGGGCGAAAACTCTCAAGGATCTTA
CCGCTGTTGAGATCCAGTTCGATGTAACCCACTCGTGCACCCAACTGATCTTCAGCATCTTTTACTTTCA
CCAGCGTTTCTGGGTGAGCAAAAACAGGAAGGCAAAATGCCGCAAAAAAGGGAATAAGGGCGACACGGAA
ATGTTGAATACTCATACTCTTCCTTTTTCAATATTATTGAAGCATTTATCAGGGTTATTGTCTCATGAGC
GGATACATATTTGAATGTATTTAGAAAAATAAACAAATAGGGGTTCCGCGCACATTTCCCCGAAAAGTGC
CAC
